>Addgene plasmid #186111 | pIG-717pUC19-tNGFR-P2A-CD3E | addgene full sequence | sequence record 367817 | Addgene NGS Result
GCTCGGTACCCGGGGAAGGCCTCTGCCTTGAACGTTTCCAAGTGAGGTAAAACCCGCAGGCCCAGAGGCC
TCTCTACTTCCTGTGTGGGGTTCAGAAACCCTCCTCCCCTCCCAGCCTCAGGTGCCTGCTTCAGAAAATG
GTGAGTCTCTCTCTTATAAAGCCCTCCTTTTTCATCCTAGCATTGGGAACAATGGCCCCAGGGTCCTTAT
CTCTAGCAGATGTTTTGAAAAAGTCATCTGTTTTGCTTTTTTTCCAGAAGTAGTAAGTCTGCTGGCCTCC
GCCATCTTAGTAAAGTAACAGTCGCATGAAACAAAGATGGGTGCTGGTGCAACGGGGAGGGCTATGGATG
GACCAAGGCTCCTTCTTCTTTTGCTCTTGGGCGTTAGTCTGGGTGGAGCTAAAGAGGCATGCCCCACCGG
ACTTTACACACATTCCGGTGAGTGTTGCAAGGCCTGCAACCTGGGAGAAGGCGTCGCTCAACCCTGCGGG
GCGAATCAAACCGTATGCGAACCTTGCCTCGATTCTGTTACATTCTCCGATGTCGTCTCTGCGACGGAAC
CCTGCAAGCCATGCACGGAATGTGTCGGGTTGCAAAGTATGTCAGCTCCTTGCGTTGAAGCAGACGATGC
GGTGTGTAGATGTGCCTATGGGTATTATCAAGACGAAACGACGGGACGGTGTGAAGCATGTCGAGTATGC
GAGGCGGGCAGTGGCCTCGTCTTCTCTTGTCAGGACAAGCAAAACACTGTCTGTGAAGAATGCCCTGATG
GGACTTATAGTGATGAGGCGAATCACGTCGATCCATGTCTTCCCTGTACTGTCTGTGAAGACACTGAGAG
ACAATTGCGAGAGTGTACGCGATGGGCCGACGCAGAGTGCGAGGAGATCCCAGGTCGATGGATAACCAGG
TCAACCCCTCCTGAGGGATCTGATAGTACCGCGCCCTCCACCCAAGAACCCGAAGCTCCACCTGAGCAAG
ACCTCATAGCGTCCACAGTAGCAGGAGTTGTCACAACCGTCATGGGAAGTTCACAACCAGTAGTTACCAG
GGGTACCACGGATAACCTCATTCCGGTGTACTGCAGCATTCTCGCCGCTGTGGTTGTCGGACTTGTTGCA
TACATTGCCTTCAAACGCTGGAATAGCCGCGCCAAGCGCTCGGGTTCGGGTGCCACCAACTTCAGCCTGC
TGAAGCAGGCCGGCGACGTGGAGGAGAACCCCGGCCCCCAGTCCGGGACACATTGGAGGGTATTGGGCCT
CTGCCTCTTATCAGGTGAGTAGGATGGAGTGGAAAGGGTGGTGTGTCTCCAGACCGCTGGAAGGCTTACA
GCCTTACCTGGCACTGCCTAGTGGCACCAAGGAGCCTCATTTACCAGATGTAAGGAACTGTTTGTGCTAT
GTTAGGGTGAGGGATTAGAGCTGGGGACTAAAGAAAAAGATAGGCCACGGGTGCCTGGGAGAGCGTTCGG
GGAGCAGGCAAAGAAGAGCAGTTGGGGTGATCATAGCTATTGTGAGCAGAGAGGTCTCTCCTCTAGAGTC
GACCTGCAGAGGCTAGGTGGAGGCTCAGTGATGATAAGTCTGCGATGGTGGATGCATGTGTCATGGTCAT
AGCTGTTTCCTGTGTGAAATTGTTATCCGCTCAGAGGGCACAATCCTATTCCGCGCTATCCGACAATCTC
CAAGACATTAGGTGGAGTTCAGTTCGGCGTATGGCATATGTCGCTGGAAAGAACATGTGAGCAAAAGGCC
AGCAAAAGGCCAGGAACCGTAAAAAGGCCGCGTTGCTGGCGTTTTTCCATAGGCTCCGCCCCCCTGACGA
GCATCACAAAAATCGACGCTCAAGTCAGAGGTGGCGAAACCCGACAGGACTATAAAGATACCAGGCGTTT
CCCCCTGGAAGCTCCCTCGTGCGCTCTCCTGTTCCGACCCTGCCGCTTACCGGATACCTGTCCGCCTTTC
TCCCTTCGGGAAGCGTGGCGCTTTCTCATAGCTCACGCTGTAGGTATCTCAGTTCGGTGTAGGTCGTTCG
CTCCAAGCTGGGCTGTGTGCACGAACCCCCCGTTCAGCCCGACCGCTGCGCCTTATCCGGTAACTATCGT
CTTGAGTCCAACCCGGTAAGACACGACTTATCGCCACTGGCAGCAGCCACTGGTAACAGGATTAGCAGAG
CGAGGTATGTAGGCGGTGCTACAGAGTTCTTGAAGTGGTGGCCTAACTACGGCTACACTAGAAGAACAGT
ATTTGGTATCTGCGCTCTGCTGAAGCCAGTTACCTTCGGAAAAAGAGTTGGTAGCTCTTGATCCGGCAAA
CAAACCACCGCTGGTAGCGGTGGTTTTTTTGTTTGCAAGCAGCAGATTACGCGCAGAAAAAAAGGATCTC
AAGAAGATCCTTTGATCTTTTCTACGGGGTCTGACGCTCTATTCAACAAAGCCGCCGTCCCGTCAAGTCA
GCGTAAATGGGTAGGGGGCTTCAAATCGTCCTCGTGATACCAATTCGGAGCCTGCTTTTTTGTACAAACT
TGTTGATAATGGCAATTCAAGGATCTTCACCTAGATCCTTTTAAATTAAAAATGAAGTTTTAAATCAATC
TAAAGTATATATGAGTAAACTTGGTCTGACAGTTACCAATGCTTAATCAGTGAGGCACCTATCTCAGCGA
TCTGTCTATTTCGTTCATCCATAGTTGCCTGACTCCCCGTCGTGTAGATAACTACGATACGGGAGGGCTT
ACCATCTGGCCCCAGTGCTGCAATGATACCGCGAGAGCCACGCTCACCGGCTCCAGATTTATCAGCAATA
AACCAGCCAGCCGGAAGGGCCGAGCGCAGAAGTGGTCCTGCAACTTTATCCGCCTCCATCCAGTCTATTA
ATTGTTGCCGGGAAGCTAGAGTAAGTAGTTCGCCAGTTAATAGTTTGCGCAACGTTGTTGCCATTGCTAC
AGGCATCGTGGTGTCACGCTCGTCGTTTGGTATGGCTTCATTCAGCTCCGGTTCCCAACGATCAAGGCGA
GTTACATGATCCCCCATGTTGTGCAAAAAAGCGGTTAGCTCCTTCGGTCCTCCGATCGTTGTCAGAAGTA
AGTTGGCCGCAGTGTTATCACTCATGGTTATGGCAGCACTGCATAATTCTCTTACTGTCATGCCATCCGT
AAGATGCTTTTCTGTGACTGGTGAGTACTCAACCAAGTCATTCTGAGAATAGTGTATGCGGCGACCGAGT
TGCTCTTGCCCGGCGTCAATACGGGATAATACCGCGCCACATAGCAGAACTTTAAAAGTGCTCATCATTG
GAAAACGTTCTTCGGGGCGAAAACTCTCAAGGATCTTACCGCTGTTGAGATCCAGTTCGATGTAACCCAC
TCGTGCACCCAACTGATCTTCAGCATCTTTTACTTTCACCAGCGTTTCTGGGTGAGCAAAAACAGGAAGG
CAAAATGCCGCAAAAAAGGGAATAAGGGCGACACGGAAATGTTGAATACTCATACTCTTCCTTTTTCAAT
ATTATTGAAGCATTTATCAGGGTTATTGTCTCATGAGCGGATACATATTTGAATGTATTTAGAAAAATAA
ACAAATAGGGGTTCCGCGCACATTTCCCCGAAAAGTGCCAGATACCTGAAACAAAACCCATCGTACGGCC
AAGGAAGTCTCCAATAACTGTGATCCACCACAAGCGCCAGGGTTTTCCCAGTCACGACGTTGTAAAACGA
CGGCCAGTCATGCATAATCCGCACGCATCTGGAATAAGGAAGTGCCATTCCGCCTGACCTTCGA
Features (pLannotate 1.2.2; 8 found; start..end, strand, type, name):
    317..1174    +  CDS            NGFR (fragment): TNR16_HUMAN - Also known as TNFRSF16. Experimental evidence at protein level: Swiss-Prot protein existence level 1. Low affinity receptor which can bind to NGF, BDNF, NTF3, and NTF4. Forms a heterodimeric receptor with SORCS2 that binds the precursor forms of NGF, BDNF and NTF3 with high affinity, and has much lower affinity for mature NGF and BDNF (PubMed:24908487). Plays an important role in differentiation and survival of specific neuronal populations during development (By similarity). Can mediate cell survival as well as cell death of neural cells. Plays a role in the inactivation of RHOA
   1529..1549    +  misc_feature   MCS (fragment): pUC18/19 multiple cloning site
   1794..2382    -  rep_origin     ori: high-copy-number ColE1/pMB1/pBR322/pUC origin of replication
   2499..2523    -  protein_bind   attB1: mutant version of attB; recombination site for the Gateway® BP reaction BP Clonase™
   2623..3483    -  CDS            AmpR: β-lactamase; bla; confers resistance to ampicillin, carbenicillin, and related antibiotics
   3484..3588    -  promoter       AmpR promoter: bla
   3675..3718    -  CDS            lacZα (fragment): LacZα fragment of β-galactosidase; lacZ fragment
   3770..16      +  misc_feature   MCS (fragment) (across the origin): pUC18/19 multiple cloning site
