[The description below was written by a language model from this plasmid's Addgene catalogue record and pLannotate feature annotations shown in this document.]
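Description:
pIG-717pUC19-tNGFR-P2A-CD3E is a 3.8 kb pUC19-based plasmid catalogued as a CRISPR vector, serving as a homology-directed repair (HDR) donor template rather than as a nuclease or guide RNA expression construct. It is maintained in E. coli at high copy through the ColE1/pUC origin and selected with ampicillin via the β-lactamase gene and its native promoter. Residual fragments of the pUC18/19 multiple cloning site and of lacZα flank the insert, showing where the payload was placed in the backbone. A short attB1-like site is also annotated between the origin and AmpR. The record gives it no role, and it may be only a sequence match.

The payload is designed to knock a truncated human NGFR (tNGFR, the low-affinity nerve growth factor receptor, also called TNFRSF16) into the human CD3E locus. The feature table annotates an NGFR coding fragment of roughly 860 bp. The unannotated sequence on either side of it, between the MCS remnants, presumably holds the P2A element named in the construct title and the CD3E-derived homology arms, although these are not individually annotated. No mammalian promoter is detected, which fits a design in which the integrated cassette relies on the endogenous CD3E promoter. The P2A ribosome-skipping peptide would then allow tNGFR and wild-type CD3ε to be produced as separate proteins from one transcript. Truncated NGFR is commonly used as a surface marker, so knock-in cells can be scored or enriched by antibody staining. The associated work concerns high-yield genome engineering of primary cells with hybrid ssDNA repair templates, suggesting that this plasmid provides the template sequence for measuring knock-in efficiency at CD3E. The record does not state the cognate guide RNA or the arm lengths.
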