Addgene plasmid #186111: pIG-717pUC19-tNGFR-P2A-CD3E
Purpose: Knockin of truncated NGFR to target gene
Depositing lab: Alexander Marson. Depositing organization: J. David Gladstone Institutes. Publication: High-yield genome engineering in primary cells using a hybrid ssDNA repair template and small-molecule cocktails. Shy BR, Vykunta VS, Ha A, Talbot A, Roth TL, Nguyen DN, Pfeifer WG, Chen YY, Blaeschke F, Shifrut E, Vedova S, Mamedov MR, Chung JJ, Li H, Yu R, Wu D, Wolf J, Martin TG, Castro CE, Ye L, Esensten JH, Eyquem J, Marson A. Nat Biotechnol. 2022 Aug 25:10.1038/s41587-022-01418-8. doi: 10.1038/s41587-022-01418-8. PubMed 36008610.
Backbone
  Vector backbone: PUC19
  Vector type: CRISPR
Growth in bacteria
  Bacterial resistance: Ampicillin, 100 μg/mL
  Growth temperature: 37°C
  Growth strain: DH5alpha
  Copy number: High Copy
Gene/Insert
  Gene/Insert name: CD3E
  Species: H. sapiens (human)
  Mutation: WT with tNGFR sequence
  Entrez Gene: CD3E (a.k.a. CD3epsilon, IMD18, T3E, TCRE)
  Cloning method: Unknown
Terms and licenses: Academic/Nonprofit Terms; Industry Terms: Not Available to Industry
Depositor comments: Please visit https://www.biorxiv.org/content/10.1101/2021.09.02.458799v1 for bioRxiv preprint.
How to cite: pIG-717pUC19-tNGFR-P2A-CD3E was a gift from Alexander Marson (Addgene plasmid # 186111 ; http://n2t.net/addgene:186111 ; RRID:Addgene_186111)
